>Addgene plasmid #114866 | AT5G37450 X025_pECIA14 | addgene full sequence | sequence record 274561 | Addgene NGS Result
GTAAAACGACGGCCAGTGAATTAATTCGTTGCAGGACAGGATGTGGTGCCCGATGTGACTAGCTCTTTGC
TGCAGGCCGTCCTATCCTCTGGTTCCGATAAGAGACCCAGAACTCCGGCCCCCCACCGCCCACCGCCACC
CCCATACATATGTGGTACGCAAGTAAGAGTGCCTGCGCATGCCCCATGTGCCCCACCAAGAGCTTTGCAT
CCCATACAAGTCCCCAAAGTGGAGAACCGAACCAATTCTTCGCGGGCAGAACAAAAGCTTCTGCACACGT
CTCCACTCGAATTTGGAGCCGGCCGGCGTGTGCAAAAGAGGTGAATCGAACGAAAGACCCGTGTGTAAAG
CCGCGTTTCCAAAATGTATAAAACCGAGAGCATCTGGCCAATGTGCATCAGTTGTGGTCAGCAGCAAAAT
CAAGTGAATCATCTCAGTGCAACTAAAGGGGGGATCCGATCTCAATATGAAGTTATGCATATTACTGGCC
GTCGTGGCCTTTGTTGGCCTCTCGCTCGGGACTCATCCCACTGATGTTAGTGCTCTGCAGTATGTTCACC
GCAAACTAAAGGACCCTCTGAATCATCTTCAAGACTGGAAAAAGACGGATCCATGCGCCTCTAACTGGAC
CGGTGTCATCTGCATCCCTGATCCTTCTGATGGCTTTCTTCATGTTAAAGAATTGCGGTTGCTAAACATG
AACCTCACTGGACAACTGGCACCTGAACTCGGCTTACTATCAAATCTTACCATATTGAACTTCATGTGGA
ACGATCTCACCGGTCAGATTCCACCAGAACTAGGAAACTTAACTCATCTCATCTTCTTGCTATTAAGTGG
AAATCAACTGACAGGATCTTTGCCTCAAGAACTCGGTTCTCTTTCCAATCTCTTAATCCTTCAGATAGAT
TACAATGAAATTAGCGGAAAACTTCCAACGTCCTTGGCAAATTTGAAAAAACTGAAGCATTTTCACATGA
ACAATAACTCAATCACGGGTCAGATTCCGCCCGAGTACTCTACCTTAACCAATGTTCTGCACTTCTTGAT
GGACAATAACAAGCTAACTGGTAATCTTCCACCGGAGCTCGCTCAGATGCCAAGCTTGAGAATTCTACAA
TTGGACGGTAGCAACTTTGATGGCACAGAGATCCCATCTTCTTACGGATCGATACCAAATCTCGTCAAAT
TGAGTCTCAGAAACTGCAACCTAGAAGGACCAATTCCTGATTTGAGCAAATCACTGGTTCTCTATTACTT
AGATATTTCCTCCAACAAACTCACAGGAGAAATTCCCAAGAACAAGTTCTCTGCAAACATCACAACTATA
AACTTGTACAACAATTTGCTCAGCGGATCCATTCCTTCTAATTTTTCAGGCCTTCCACGGTTACAGAGAC
TGCAAGTGCAGAACAACAACTTGAGTGGGGAGATTCCTGTGATATGGGAAAATAGGATCTTGAAGGCAGA
GGAAAAACTTATCTTGGACTTGAGGAACAACATGTTTTCAAATGTGTCAAGTGTTCTTCTAAACCCTCCC
TCCAATGTCACAGTCAAGCTTTACGGAAACCCGGTTTGTGCAAATGTTAATGCGGGAAAGTTAGCTGATC
TCTGTGGTATCTCAACGTTAGAAGTGGAATCTCCCGCAACTTCTTCGGAAACCATCTCGACGGGAGACTG
CAAACGTCAGTCGTGCCCCGTAAGCGAAAACTATGACTACGTGATTGGGTCTCCAGTTGCATGTTTCTGC
GCTGCACCACTTGGCATTGATCTTCGGCTTAGGAGTCCAAGTTTCTCGGACTTTCGACCTTACAAAGTCT
CCTACATGCTCGATGTAGCATCCCCGAAAAATCTCGGGATAAACCCGTATCAGATATCTATTGATACATT
TGCATGGCAGTCGGGTCCAAGGCTATTCATGAACATGAAGATTTTCCCTGAGTACAGTGAATTAAACAGT
AAATTCAACAGCACAGAGGTTCAACGTATTGTGGACTTCTTTGCAACTTTCACTCTGAATACTGATGATT
CTCTTGGCCCTTATGAGATTATTAGTATCAACACTGGTGCTTACAAAGACGTTACTATCATATTCCCGAA
AAAGTCGCTGGAGGTGCTGTTCCAGGGACCAAGCGGCAATCCCGGCGGCGATCTGGCCCCCCAGATGCTG
CGCGAGCTGCAGGAGACCAATGCCGCCCTGCAGGACGTGCGCGAGCTGCTGCGCCACCGCGTGAAGGAGA
TCACCTTCCTGAAGAACACCGTGATGGAGTGCGACGCCTGCGGCATGCAGCCCTCTAGAGGCTCCGGCTC
CATCATCCCAGTTGAGGAGGAGAACCCGGACTTCTGGAACCGCGAGGCAGCCGAGGCCCTGGGTGCCGCC
AAGAAGCTGCAGCCTGCACAGACAGCCGCCAAGAACCTCATCATCTTCCTGGGCGATGGGATGGGGGTGT
CTACGGTGACAGCTGCCAGGATCCTAAAAGGGCAGAAGAAGGACAAACTGGGGCCTGAGATACCCCTGGC
CATGGACCGCTTCCCATATGTGGCTCTGTCCAAGACATACAATGTAGACAAACATGTGCCAGACAGTGGA
GCCACAGCCACGGCCTACCTGTGCGGGGTCAAGGGCAACTTCCAGACCATTGGCTTGAGTGCAGCCGCCC
GCTTTAACCAGTGCAACACGACACGCGGCAACGAGGTCATCTCCGTGATGAATCGGGCCAAGAAAGCAGG
GAAGTCAGTGGGAGTGGTAACCACCACACGAGTGCAGCACGCCTCGCCAGCCGGCACCTACGCCCACACG
GTGAACCGCAACTGGTACTCGGACGCCGACGTGCCTGCCTCGGCCCGCCAGGAGGGGTGCCAGGACATCG
CTACGCAGCTCATCTCCAACATGGACATTGACGTGATCCTAGGTGGAGGCCGAAAGTACATGTTTCGCAT
GGGAACCCCAGACCCTGAGTACCCAGATGACTACAGCCAAGGTGGGACCAGGCTGGACGGGAAGAATCTG
GTGCAGGAATGGCTGGCGAAGCGCCAGGGTGCCCGGTATGTGTGGAACCGCACTGAGCTCATGCAGGCTT
CCCTGGACCCGTCTGTGACCCATCTCATGGGTCTCTTTGAGCCTGGAGACATGAAATACGAGATCCACCG
AGACTCCACACTGGACCCCTCCCTGATGGAGATGACAGAGGCTGCCCTGCGCCTGCTGAGCAGGAACCCC
CGCGGCTTCTTCCTCTTCGTGGAGGGTGGTCGCATCGACCATGGTCATCATGAAAGCAGGGCTTACCGGG
CACTGACTGAGACGATCATGTTCGACGACGCCATTGAGAGGGCGGGCCAGCTCACCAGCGAGGAGGACAC
GCTGAGCCTCGTCACTGCCGACCACTCCCACGTCTTCTCCTTCGGAGGCTACCCCCTGCGAGGGAGCTCC
ATCTTCGGGCTGGCCCCTGGCAAGGCCCGGGACAGGAAGGCCTACACGGTCCTCCTATACGGAAACGGTC
CAGGCTATGTGCTCAAGGACGGCGCCCGGCCGGATGTTACCGAGAGCGAGAGCGGGAGCCCCGAGTATCG
GCAGCAGTCAGCAGTGCCCCTGGACGAAGAGACCCACGCAGGCGAGGACGTGGCGGTGTTCGCGCGCGGC
CCGCAGGCGCACCTGGTTCACGGCGTGCAGGAGCAGACCTTCATAGCGCACGTCATGGCCTTCGCCGCCT
GCCTGGAGCCCTACACCGCCTGCGACCTGGCGCCCCCCGCCGGCACCACCGACGCCGCGCACCCGGGTTC
TAGAGGAAGCACCTCCGGCGATAACGATTACAAGGATGATGATGATAAGGCCAGCGGCACCGGTCATCAT
CACCATCACCATTGAGTTTAAACCCGCTGATCAGCCTCGACTGTGCCTTCTAAGGCCTGAGCTCGCTGAT
CAGCCTCGATCGAGGATCCAGACATGATAAGATACATTGATGAGTTTGGACAAACCACAACTAGAATGCA
GTGAAAAAAATGCTTTATTTGTGAAATTTGTGATGCTATTGCTTTATTTGTAACCATTATAAGCTGCAAT
AAACAAGTTAACAACAACAATTGCATTCATTTTATGTTTCAGGTTCAGGGGGAGGTGTGGGAGGTTTTTT
AAAGCAAGTAAAACCTCTACAAATGTGGTATGGCTGATTATGATCAGTCGACCTGCAGGCATGCAAGCTT
GGCGTAATCATGGTCATAGCTGTTTCCTGTGTGAAATTGTTATCCGCTCACAATTCCACACAACATACGA
GCCGGAAGCATAAAGTGTAAAGCCTGGGGTGCCTAATGAGTGAGCTAACTCACATTAATTGCGTTGCGCT
CACTGCCCGCTTTCCAGTCGGGAAACCTGTCGTGCCAGCTGCATTAATGAATCGGCCAACGCGCGGGGAG
AGGCGGTTTGCGTATTGGGCGCTCTTCCGCTTCCTCGCTCACTGACTCGCTGCGCTCGGTCGTTCGGCTG
CGGCGAGCGGTATCAGCTCACTCAAAGGCGGTAATACGGTTATCCACAGAATCAGGGGATAACGCAGGAA
AGAACATGTGAGCAAAAGGCCAGCAAAAGGCCAGGAACCGTAAAAAGGCCGCGTTGCTGGCGTTTTTCCA
TAGGCTCCGCCCCCCTGACGAGCATCACAAAAATCGACGCTCAAGTCAGAGGTGGCGAAACCCGACAGGA
CTATAAAGATACCAGGCGTTTCCCCCTGGAAGCTCCCTCGTGCGCTCTCCTGTTCCGACCCTGCCGCTTA
CCGGATACCTGTCCGCCTTTCTCCCTTCGGGAAGCGTGGCGCTTTCTCATAGCTCACGCTGTAGGTATCT
CAGTTCGGTGTAGGTCGTTCGCTCCAAGCTGGGCTGTGTGCACGAACCCCCCGTTCAGCCCGACCGCTGC
GCCTTATCCGGTAACTATCGTCTTGAGTCCAACCCGGTAAGACACGACTTATCGCCACTGGCAGCAGCCA
CTGGTAACAGGATTAGCAGAGCGAGGTATGTAGGCGGTGCTACAGAGTTCTTGAAGTGGTGGCCTAACTA
CGGCTACACTAGAAGAACAGTATTTGGTATCTGCGCTCTGCTGAAGCCAGTTACCTTCGGAAAAAGAGTT
GGTAGCTCTTGATCCGGCAAACAAACCACCGCTGGTAGCGGTGGTTTTTTTGTTTGCAAGCAGCAGATTA
CGCGCAGAAAAAAAGGATCTCAAGAAGATCCTTTGATCTTTTCTACGGGGTCTGACGCTCAGTGGAACGA
AAACTCACGTTAAGGGATTTTGGTCATGAGATTATCAAAAAGGATCTTCACCTAGATCCTTTTAAATTAA
AAATGAAGTTTTAAATCAATCTAAAGTATATATGAGTAAACTTGGTCTGACAGTTACCAATGCTTAATCA
GTGAGGCACCTATCTCAGCGATCTGTCTATTTCGTTCATCCATAGTTGCCTGACTCCCCGTCGTGTAGAT
AACTACGATACGGGAGGGCTTACCATCTGGCCCCAGTGCTGCAATGATACCGCGAGACCCACGCTCACCG
GCTCCAGATTTATCAGCAATAAACCAGCCAGCCGGAAGGGCCGAGCGCAGAAGTGGTCCTGCAACTTTAT
CCGCCTCCATCCAGTCTATTAATTGTTGCCGGGAAGCTAGAGTAAGTAGTTCGCCAGTTAATAGTTTGCG
CAACGTTGTTGCCATTGCTACAGGCATCGTGGTGTCACGCTCGTCGTTTGGTATGGCTTCATTCAGCTCC
GGTTCCCAACGATCAAGGCGAGTTACATGATCCCCCATGTTGTGCAAAAAAGCGGTTAGCTCCTTCGGTC
CTCCGATCGTTGTCAGAAGTAAGTTGGCCGCAGTGTTATCACTCATGGTTATGGCAGCACTGCATAATTC
TCTTACTGTCATGCCATCCGTAAGATGCTTTTCTGTGACTGGTGAGTACTCAACCAAGTCATTCTGAGAA
TAGTGTATGCGGCGACCGAGTTGCTCTTGCCCGGCGTCAATACGGGATAATACCGCGCCACATAGCAGAA
CTTTAAAAGTGCTCATCATTGGAAAACGTTCTTCGGGGCGAAAACTCTCAAGGATCTTACCGCTGTTGAG
ATCCAGTTCGATGTAACCCACTCGTGCACCCAACTGATCTTCAGCATCTTTTACTTTCACCAGCGTTTCT
GGGTGAGCAAAAACAGGAAGGCAAAATGCCGCAAAAAAGGGAATAAGGGCGACACGGAAATGTTGAATAC
TCATACTCTTCCTTTTTCAATATTATTGAAGCATTTATCAGGGTTATTGTCTCATGAGCGGATACATATT
TGAATGTATTTAGAAAAATAAACAAATAGGGGTTCCGCGCACATTTCCCCGAAAAGTGCCACCTGACGTC
TAAGAAACCATTATTATCATGACATTAACCTATAAAAATAGGCGTATCACGAGGCCCTTTCGTCTCGCGC
GTTTCGGTGATGACGGTGAAAACCTCTGACACATGCAGCTCCCGGAGACGGTCACAGCTTGTCTGTAAGC
GGATGCCGGGAGCAGACAAGCCCGTCAGGGCGCGTCAGCGGGTGTTGGCGGGTGTCGGGGCTGGCTTAAC
TATGCGGCATCAGAGCAGATTGTACTGAGAGTGCACCATATGCGGTGTGAAATACCGCACAGATGCGTAA
GGAGAAAATACCGCATCAGGCGCCATTCGCCATTCAGGCTGCGCAACTGTTGGGAAGGGCGATCGGTGCG
GGCCTCTTCGCTATTACGCCAGCTGGCGAAAGGGGGATGTGCTGCAAGGCGATTAAGTTGGGTAACGCCA
GGGTTTTCCCAGTCACGACGTT
Features (pLannotate 1.2.2; 19 found; start..end, strand, type, name):
     23..449     +  promoter       MT promoter: Drosophila metallothionein promoter
    467..520     +  sig_peptide    BiP signal sequence: Drosophila BiP signal sequence
    521..2107    +  CDS            Y5374_ARATH (fragment): Experimental evidence at protein level: Swiss-Prot protein existence level 1. From Arabidopsis thaliana (Mouse-ear cress).
   2144..2323    +  CDS            Comp (fragment): COMP_RAT - Experimental evidence at protein level: Swiss-Prot protein existence level 1. May play a role in the structural integrity of cartilage via its interaction with other extracellular matrix proteins such as the collagens and fibronectin. Can mediate the interaction of chondrocytes with the cartilage extracellular matrix through interaction with cell surface integrin receptors. Could play a role in the pathogenesis of osteoarthritis. Potent suppressor of apoptosis in both primary chondrocytes and transformed cells. Suppresses apoptosis by blocking the activation of caspase-3 and by indu
   2311..3763    +  CDS            SEAP (fragment): secreted alkaline phosphatase from human placenta The natural enzyme has a C-terminal transmembrane sequence that is replaced by a GPI anchor.
   3800..3829    +  CDS            2xFLAG (fragment): two tandem FLAG® epitope tags
   3935..4069    -  polyA_signal   SV40 poly(A) signal: SV40 polyadenylation signal
   4092..4176    -  CDS            large T antigen (fragment): large T antigen from SV40 (simian virus 40)
   4176..4200    +  misc_feature   MCS (fragment): pUC18/19 multiple cloning site
   4237..4253    -  protein_bind   lac operator: The lac repressor binds to the lac operator to inhibit transcription in E. coli. This inhibition can be relieved by adding lactose or isopropyl-β-D-thiogalactopyranoside (IPTG). lac repressor encoded by lacI
   4261..4291    -  promoter       lac promoter: promoter for the E. coli lac operon
   4306..4327    -  protein_bind   CAP binding site: CAP binding activates transcription in the presence of cAMP. E. coli catabolite activator protein
   4340..4432    -  CDS            lacI (fragment): lac repressor; lacI; The lac repressor binds to the lac operator to inhibit transcription in E. coli. This inhibition can be relieved by adding lactose or isopropyl-β-D-thiogalactopyranoside (IPTG).
   4615..5203    -  rep_origin     ori: high-copy-number ColE1/pMB1/pBR322/pUC origin of replication
   5374..6234    -  CDS            AmpR: β-lactamase; bla; confers resistance to ampicillin, carbenicillin, and related antibiotics
   6235..6339    -  promoter       AmpR promoter: bla
   6434..6469    +  CDS            rop (fragment): Rop protein, which maintains plasmids at low copy number; rop
   6571..6670    +  misc_feature   bom (fragment): basis of mobility region from pBR322
   6676..21      -  CDS            lacZα (fragment) (across the origin): LacZα fragment of β-galactosidase; lacZ fragment
