[The description below was written by a language model from this plasmid's Addgene catalogue record and pLannotate feature annotations shown in this document.]
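Description:
AT5G37450 X025_pECIA14 is an insect-cell expression plasmid built on the pECIA14 backbone for secreted production of a tagged plant receptor ectodomain in Drosophila cell culture. In bacteria it is maintained as a high-copy plasmid through a ColE1/pUC-type origin and selected with ampicillin via the β-lactamase gene. The remaining bacterial annotations (lac promoter and operator, and fragments of lacZα, lacI, rop and bom) are remnants of the cloning vector and play no role in expression. No insect-cell selection marker is annotated.

The expression cassette is driven by the Drosophila metallothionein promoter, so transcription is switched on by adding copper sulfate. A Drosophila BiP signal sequence directs the product into the secretory pathway. It is fused in frame to the extracellular domain of the Arabidopsis thaliana leucine-rich repeat receptor kinase encoded by AT5G37450, which was inserted by ligation-independent cloning. Downstream of the ectodomain come the pentamerising coiled-coil helix of rat COMP, human placental alkaline phosphatase, a FLAG epitope and, according to the depositor, a hexahistidine tag that is not separately annotated in the feature table. An SV40 polyadenylation signal follows the coding region, although the table annotates it on the opposite strand.

The COMP helix assembles the secreted protein into pentamers, raising avidity so that weak, transient ectodomain contacts become detectable, while alkaline phosphatase provides an enzymatic readout. The plasmid is the "prey" partner in a pairwise extracellular interaction assay and is meant to be used with the matching pECIA2 bait vector. It belongs to a collection used to map the interaction network of Arabidopsis LRR receptor kinase ectodomains.
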