Addgene plasmid #114866: AT5G37450 X025_pECIA14
Purpose: Prey vector AT5G37450 X025_pECIA14 should be used with bait vector AT5G37450 X025_pECIA2.
Depositing lab: Youssef Belkhadir. Depositing organization: Gregor Mendel Institute of Molecular Plant Biology. Publication: An extracellular network of Arabidopsis leucine-rich repeat receptor kinases. Smakowska-Luzan E, Mott GA, Parys K, Stegmann M, Howton TC, Layeghifard M, Neuhold J, Lehner A, Kong J, Grunwald K, Weinberger N, Satbhai SB, Mayer D, Busch W, Madalinski M, Stolt-Bergner P, Provart NJ, Mukhtar MS, Zipfel C, Desveaux D, Guttman DS, Belkhadir Y. Nature. 2018 Jan 18;553(7688):342-346. doi: 10.1038/nature25184. Epub 2018 Jan 10. PubMed 29320478.
Backbone
  Vector backbone: pECIA14
  Backbone manufacturer: Chris Garcia (Addgene plasmid # 47051)
  Vector type: Insect Expression
Growth in bacteria
  Bacterial resistance: Ampicillin, 100 μg/mL
  Growth temperature: 37°C
  Growth strain: DH5alpha
  Copy number: High Copy
Gene/Insert
  Gene/Insert name: AT5G37450
  Species: A. thaliana (mustard weed)
  Entrez Gene: AT5G37450 (a.k.a. AT5G37450, T25O11.15, T25O11_15)
  Promoter: Metallothionein (Copper-Inducible)
  Cloning method: Ligation Independent Cloning
Terms and licenses: Academic/Nonprofit Terms; Industry Terms: Not Available to Industry
Depositor comments: Plasmid for secreted expression in Drosophila cell culture by induction via CuSO4. Insert is an extracellular domain of indicated LRR-RK, C-terminally tagged with Pentameric rat COMP helix, Alkaline Phosphatase (human, placental), Flag, and hexahistidine tags. Insert Protein Sequence: THPTDVSALQYVHRKLKDPLNHLQDWKKTDPCASNWTGVICIPDPSDGFLHVKELRLLNMNLTGQLAPELGLLSNLTILNFMWNDLTGQIPPELGNLTHLIFLLLSGNQLTGSLPQELGSLSNLLILQIDYNEISGKLPTSLANLKKLKHFHMNNNSITGQIPPEYSTLTNVLHFLMDNNKLTGNLPPELAQMPSLRILQLDGSNFDGTEIPSSYGSIPNLVKLSLRNCNLEGPIPDLSKSLVLYYLDISSNKLTGEIPKNKFSANITTINLYNNLLSGSIPSNFSGLPRLQRLQVQNNNLSGEIPVIWENRILKAEEKLILDLRNNMFSNVSSVLLNPPSNVTVKLYGNPVCANVNAGKLADLCGISTLEVESPATSSETISTGDCKRQSCPVSENYDYVIGSPVACFCAAPLGIDLRLRSPSFSDFRPYKVSYMLDVASPKNLGINPYQISIDTFAWQSGPRLFMNMKIFPEYSELNSKFNSTEVQRIVDFFATFTLNTDDSLGPYEIISINTGAYKDGNTHIFYSSLCIKRVFIYVTPVYEVTIIFPKKS
How to cite: AT5G37450 X025_pECIA14 was a gift from Youssef Belkhadir (Addgene plasmid # 114866)
